Addgene plasmid #38993: NANP
Purpose: Bacterial expression for structure determination; may not be full ORF
Depositing lab: Nicola Burgess-Brown. Depositing organization: University of Oxford.
Backbone
  Vector backbone: pNIC28-Bsa4
  Backbone manufacturer: SGC
  Vector type: Bacterial Expression
Growth in bacteria
  Bacterial resistance: Kanamycin, 50 μg/mL
  Growth temperature: 37°C
  Growth strain: Mach1
  Copy number: Low Copy
Gene/Insert
  Gene/Insert name: NANP (alt names: N-acetylneuraminic acid phosphatase; PDB:2W4M)
  Species: H. sapiens (human)
  Insert size (bp): 762
  Entrez Gene: NANP (a.k.a. C20orf147, HDHD4, dJ694B14.3)
  Tag / fusion protein: His Tev (N terminal on insert)
  Cloning method: Ligation Independent Cloning
  Sequencing primers: 5′ T7; 3′ T7-term
Terms and licenses: Academic/Nonprofit Terms; Industry Terms: Not Available to Industry
How to cite: NANP was a gift from Nicola Burgess-Brown (Addgene plasmid # 38993 ; http://n2t.net/addgene:38993 ; RRID:Addgene_38993)
