[The description below was written by a language model from this plasmid's Addgene catalogue record.]
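Description:
NANP is a bacterial expression plasmid built on the pNIC28-Bsa4 backbone from the SGC, a vector designed for ligation-independent cloning of targets intended for recombinant protein production in E. coli. It is maintained as a low-copy plasmid under kanamycin selection. The record does not name the origin of replication or list the promoter explicitly. However, the use of T7 and T7-terminator sequencing primers indicates that the insert sits between T7 promoter and terminator elements. This arrangement is typical of expression driven by T7 RNA polymerase in a suitable host strain.

The insert is a 762 bp coding sequence for human NANP, N-acetylneuraminic acid phosphatase (also known as HDHD4 or C20orf147). This enzyme dephosphorylates N-acetylneuraminate 9-phosphate in the sialic acid biosynthetic pathway. The sequence was introduced by ligation-independent cloning and is fused at its N terminus to a His tag followed by a TEV protease recognition site. The His tag allows capture of the protein by immobilised metal affinity chromatography, and TEV cleavage then removes the tag to leave near-native protein.

The stated purpose is bacterial expression for structure determination, and the record links the construct to a deposited PDB structure. The record also cautions that the insert may not be the full open reading frame, since constructs of this kind are often trimmed to domain boundaries that favour soluble expression and crystallisation. Users should therefore not assume it encodes the complete native protein. No feature table was provided, so the positions of individual elements cannot be described.
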