>Addgene plasmid #38993 | NANP | depositor partial sequence | sequence record 49051 | NANP sequence 762 bps
ATGGGGCTGAGCCGCGTGCGGGCGGTTTTCTTTGACTTGGACAACACTCTCATCGACACGGCCGGGGCGA
GCAGGAGAGGCATGTTGGAGGTGATAAAACTCTTACAATCAAAATACCATTATAAAGAAGAGGCTGAAAT
CATCTGTGATAAAGTTCAAGTTAAACTCAGCAAGGAATGTTTTCATCCTTACAATACATGCATTACTGAT
TTAAGGACTTCACATTGGGAAGAAGCAATCCAGGAAACAAAAGGTGGTGCAGCCAATAGAAAATTGGCTG
AAGAATGTTATTTCCTTTGGAAATCTACACGTTTACAGCATATGACACTAGCAGAAGACGTCAAAGCCAT
GCTTACTGAACTTCGAAAGGAGGTCCGCCTACTTCTATTAACGAATGGGGACAGACAGACCCAGAGGGAG
AAGATTGAGGCTTGTGCCTGTCAGTCCTATTTTGACGCTGTTGTTGTAGGTGGAGAGCAGAGAGAGGAGA
AACCAGCACCGTCCATATTTTATTACTGCTGCAATCTTCTCGGAGTACAACCTGGGGACTGTGTGATGGT
CGGTGACACATTAGAAACCGACATCCAAGGAGGCCTCAATGCAGGATTGAAAGCAACAGTCTGGATCAAT
AAAAATGGAATAGTGCCACTGAAGTCCTCCCCAGTTCCGCATTACATGGTTTCTTCTGTGCTAGAGTTAC
CTGCTCTCTTACAAAGTATAGACTGCAAAGTCAGTATGTCCACTTGACAGTAAAGGTGGATA
