>Addgene plasmid #38993 | NANP | addgene partial sequence | sequence record 52893 | T7 5'-TAATACGACTCACTATAGGG-3'
AATATTTTGTTTACTTTAAGAAGGAGATATACATATGCACCATCATCATCATCATTCTTCTGGTGTAGAT
CTGGGTACCGAGAACCTGTACTTCCAATCCATGGGGCTGAGCCGCGTGCGGGCGGTTTTCTTTGACTTGG
ACAACACTCTCATCGACACGGCCGGGGCGAGCAGGAGAGGCATGTTGGAGGTGATAAAACTCTTACAATC
AAAATACCATTATAAAGAAGAGGCTGAAATCATCTGTGATAAAGTTCAAGTTAAACTCAGCAAGGAATGT
TTTCATCCTTACAATACATGCATTACTGATTTAAGGACTTCACATTGGGAAGAAGCAATCCAGGAAACAA
AAGGTGGTGCAGCCAATAGAAAATTGGCTGAAGAATGTTATTTCCTTTGGAAATCTACACGTTTACAGCA
TATGACACTAGCAGAAGACGTCAAAGCCATGCTTACTGAACTTCGAAAGGAGGTCCGCCTACTTCTATTA
ACGAATGGGGACAGACAGACCCAGAGGGAGAAGATTGAGGCTTGTGCCTGTCAGTCCTATTTTGACGCTG
TTGTTGTAGGTGGAGAGCAGAGAGAGGAGAAACCAGCACCGTCCATATTTTATTACTGCTGCAATCTTCT
CGGAGTACAACCTGGGGACTGTGTGATGGTCGGTGACACATTAGAAACCGACATCCAAGGAGGCCTCAAT
GCAGGATTGAAAGCAACAGTCTGGATCAATAAAAATGGAATAGTGCCACTGAAGTCCTCCCCAGTTCCGC
ATTACATGGTTTCTTCTGTGCTAGAGTTACCTGCTCTCTTACAAAGTATAGACTGCAAAGTCAGTATGTC
CACTTGACAGTAAAGGTGGATACGGATCCGAATTCGAGCTCCGTCGACAAGCT
